>Addgene plasmid #25532 | KHK | depositor partial sequence | sequence record 11936 | Author sequence
CAGATCCTGTGCGTGGGGCTAGTGGTGCTGGACGTCATCAGCCTGGTGGACAAGTACCCTAAGGAGGACT
CGGAGATAAGGTGTTTGTCCCAGAGATGGCAGCGCGGAGGCAACGCGTCCAACTCCTGCACCATTCTCTC
CCTGCTCGGAGCCCCCTGTGCCTTCATGGGCTCAATGGCTCCTGGCCATGTTGCTGATTTTGTCCTGGAT
GACCTCCGCCGTTATTCTGTGGACCTACGCTACACAGTCTTTCAGACCACAGGCTCCGTCCCCATCGCCA
CGGTCATCATCAACGAGGCCAGTGGTAGCCGCACCATCCTATACTATGACAGGAGCCTGCCAGATGTGTC
TGCTACAGACTTTGAGAAGGTTGATCTGACCCAGTTCAAGTGGATCCACATTGAGGGCCGGAACGCATCG
GAGCAGGTGAAGATGCTGCAGCGGATAGACGCACACAACACCAGGCAGCCTCCAGAGCAGAAGATCCGGG
TGTCCGTGGAGGTGGAGAAGCCACGAGAGGAGCTCTTCCAGCTGTTTGGCTACGGAGACGTGGTGTTTGT
CAGCAAAGATGTGGCCAAGCACTTGGGGTTCCAGTCAGCAGAGGAAGCCTTGAGGGGCTTGTATGGTCGT
GTGAGGAAAGGGGCTGTGCTTGTCTGTGCCTGGGCTGAGGAGGGCGCCGACGCCCTGGGCCCTGATGGCA
AATTGCTCCACTCGGATGCTTTCCCGCCACCCCGCGTGGTGGATACACTGGGAGCTGGAGACACCTTCAA
TGCCTCCGTCATCTTCAGCCTCTCCCAGGGGAGGAGCGTGCAGGAAGCACTGAGATTCGGGTGCCAGGTG
GCCGGCAAGAAGTGTGGCCTGCAGGGCTTTGATGGCATCGTG
