>Addgene plasmid #25532 | KHK | addgene partial sequence | sequence record 31515 | 25532 with T7
AAATTCCTCTGAATAATTTTGTTTACTTTAAGAAGGAGATATACCATGGGCAGCAGCCATCATCATCATC
ATCACAGCAGCGGCCTGGTTCCGCGTGGTAGTCAGATCCTGTGCGTGGGGCTAGTGGTGCTGGACGTCAT
CAGCCTGGTGGACAAGTACCCTAAGGAGGACTCGGAGATAAGGTGTTTGTCCCAGAGATGGCAGCGCGGA
GGCAACGCGTCCAACTCCTGCACCATTCTCTCCCTGCTCGGAGCCCCCTGTGCCTTCATGGGCTCAATGG
CTCCTGGCCATGTTGCTGATTTTGTCCTGGATGACCTCCGCCGTTATTCTGTGGACCTACGCTACACAGT
CTTTCAGACCACAGGCTCCGTCCCCATCGCCACGGTCATCATCAACGAGGCCAGTGGTAGCCGCACCATC
CTATACTATGACAGGAGCCTGCCAGATGTGTCTGCTACAGACTTTGAGAAGGTTGATCTGACCCAGTTCA
AGTGGATCCACATTGAGGGCCGGAACGCATCGGAGCAGGTGAAGATGCTGCAGCGGATAGACGCACACAA
CACCAGGCAGCCTCCAGAGCAGAAGATCCGGGTGTCCGTGGAGGTGGAGAAGCCACGAGAGGAGCTCTTC
CAGCTGTTTGGCTACGGAGACGTGGTGTTTGTCAGCAAAGATGTGGCCAAGCACTTGGGGTTCCAGTCAG
CAGAGGAAGCCTTGAGGGGCTTGTATGGTCGTGTGAGGAAAGGGGCTGTGCTTGTCTGTGCCTGGGCTGA
GGAGGGCGCCGACGCCCTGGGCCCTGATGGCAAATTGCTCCACTCGGATGCTTTCCCGCCACCCCGCGTG
GTGGATACACTGGGAGCTGGAGACACCTTCAATGCCTCCGTCATCTTCAGCCTCTCCCAGGGGAGGAGCG
TGCAGGAAGCACTG
