[The description below was written by a language model from this plasmid's Addgene catalogue record.]
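Description:
KHK is a bacterial expression plasmid carrying a human ketohexokinase (KHK) coding sequence in the pET28a-LIC backbone, a ligation-independent-cloning derivative of pET28a produced by a structural genomics group. The backbone is listed at 7328 bp without the insert, and the insert at 882 bp. The plasmid is selected with kanamycin, is recorded as low copy, and is propagated in a standard cloning strain, DH5alpha. No feature table accompanies the record, so the origin of replication, promoter and other backbone elements are not explicitly listed. However, the sequencing primers given are T7 and T7-term, which fits the usual pET arrangement. In that arrangement the open reading frame sits between a T7 promoter and a T7 terminator, and it is expressed in an E. coli host that supplies T7 RNA polymerase.

The insert derives from a human KHK cDNA and is fused to an N-terminal His tag, which allows the recombinant protein to be purified by immobilised metal affinity chromatography. The stated purpose is bacterial expression for structure determination, and the record cautions that the insert may not be the full open reading frame. Truncated constructs of this kind are often chosen in structural genomics to improve solubility or crystallisation, but the exact boundaries of this one are not given. The depositor links the plasmid to a deposited crystal structure of ketohexokinase (PDB entry 2HLZ). The plasmid is therefore mainly useful for producing purified human KHK for crystallography and, by extension, for biochemical or ligand-binding studies of this fructose-phosphorylating enzyme. Distribution is limited to academic and nonprofit users.
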