Addgene plasmid #25532: KHK
Purpose: Bacterial expression for structure determination; may not be full ORF
Depositing lab: Cheryl Arrowsmith. Depositing organization: University of Toronto.
Backbone
  Vector backbone: pET28a-LIC
  Backbone manufacturer: SGC
  Backbone size w/o insert (bp): 7328
  Vector type: Bacterial Expression
Growth in bacteria
  Bacterial resistance: Kanamycin, 50 μg/mL
  Growth temperature: 37°C
  Growth strain: DH5alpha
  Copy number: Low Copy
Gene/Insert
  Gene/Insert name: KHK (alt names: PDB: 2HLZ; ketohexokinase)
  Species: H. sapiens (human)
  Insert size (bp): 882
  GenBank ID: BC006233
  Entrez Gene: KHK
  Tag / fusion protein: His (N terminal on insert)
  Cloning method: Restriction Enzyme
  Sequencing primers: 5′ T7; 3′ T7-term
Terms and licenses: Academic/Nonprofit Terms; Industry Terms: Not Available to Industry
Depositor comments: PDB: 2HLZ http://www.thesgc.org/structures/2HLZ/
How to cite: KHK was a gift from Cheryl Arrowsmith (Addgene plasmid # 25532 ; http://n2t.net/addgene:25532 ; RRID:Addgene_25532)
